Addgene plasmid #191965: pcDNA3.1/Zeo-CnB
Purpose: Expression of CnB (calcineurin subunit beta).
Depositing lab: Luca Scorrano. Depositing organization: University of Padua. Publication: Dephosphorylation by calcineurin regulates translocation of Drp1 to mitochondria. Cereghetti GM, Stangherlin A, Martins de Brito O, Chang CR, Blackstone C, Bernardi P, Scorrano L. Proc Natl Acad Sci U S A. 2008 Oct 14;105(41):15803-8. doi: 10.1073/pnas.0808249105. Epub 2008 Oct 6. PubMed 18838687.
Backbone
  Vector backbone: pcDNA3.1/Zeo
  Vector type: Mammalian Expression
Growth in bacteria
  Bacterial resistance: Ampicillin, 100 μg/mL
  Growth temperature: 37°C
  Growth strain: DH5alpha
  Copy number: High Copy
Gene/Insert
  Gene/Insert name: Calcineurin subunit beta
  Species: H. sapiens (human)
  Entrez Gene: PPP3CB (a.k.a. CALNA2, CALNB, CNA2, PP2Bbeta)
  Cloning method: Unknown
Terms and licenses: Academic/Nonprofit Terms; Industry Terms: Not Available to Industry
How to cite: pcDNA3.1/Zeo-CnB was a gift from Luca Scorrano (Addgene plasmid # 191965 ; http://n2t.net/addgene:191965 ; RRID:Addgene_191965)
