[The description below was written by a language model from this plasmid's Addgene catalogue record and pLannotate feature annotations shown in this document.]
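Description:
pcDNA3.1/Zeo-CnB is a mammalian expression plasmid for calcineurin subunit B (CnB), the calcium-binding regulatory subunit of the calcium/calmodulin-dependent phosphatase calcineurin. It is maintained in E. coli at high copy through a ColE1/pUC-type origin and selected with ampicillin via the β-lactamase gene. An f1 origin is also present, allowing single-stranded DNA production. The insert sits downstream of the human cytomegalovirus immediate-early enhancer and promoter and upstream of the bovine growth hormone polyadenylation signal, giving strong constitutive transcription in transfected mammalian cells. T7 and SP6 promoters flank the cloning region and can serve for in vitro transcription or as sequencing primer sites. No epitope tag or reporter is annotated, so the protein appears to be expressed untagged.

The record contains some inconsistencies. The catalogue lists the insert as human and links it to PPP3CB, which encodes a catalytic A-subunit isoform. The sequenced 6,211 nt plasmid instead carries a roughly 510 bp open reading frame that matches PPP3R1, the regulatory B subunit, which agrees with the plasmid name and stated purpose. The annotation's best match was a bovine protein entry, which does not by itself settle the species of this conserved protein. The backbone name implies Zeocin selection, but the feature table shows an SV40 early promoter driving a full-length neomycin phosphotransferase gene, followed by only a small fragment annotated as a bleomycin-binding gene and an SV40 polyadenylation signal. The mammalian selection marker therefore appears to be neomycin/G418 resistance rather than Zeocin resistance. The associated publication concerns calcineurin-dependent dephosphorylation of Drp1 and its translocation to mitochondria, consistent with use of the plasmid to overexpress CnB in cultured cells.
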