Features (pLannotate 1.2.2; 23 found; start..end, strand, type, name):
     49..183     +  polyA_signal   SV40 poly(A) signal: SV40 polyadenylation signal
    238..254     -  protein_bind   lac operator: The lac repressor binds to the lac operator to inhibit transcription in E. coli. This inhibition can be relieved by adding lactose or isopropyl-β-D-thiogalactopyranoside (IPTG). lac repressor encoded by lacI
    262..292     -  promoter       lac promoter: promoter for the E. coli lac operon
    307..328     -  protein_bind   CAP binding site: CAP binding activates transcription in the presence of cAMP. E. coli catabolite activator protein
    341..433     -  CDS            lacI (fragment): lac repressor; lacI; The lac repressor binds to the lac operator to inhibit transcription in E. coli. This inhibition can be relieved by adding lactose or isopropyl-β-D-thiogalactopyranoside (IPTG).
    616..1204    -  rep_origin     ori: high-copy-number ColE1/pMB1/pBR322/pUC origin of replication
   1375..2235    -  CDS            AmpR: β-lactamase; bla; confers resistance to ampicillin, carbenicillin, and related antibiotics
   2236..2340    -  promoter       AmpR promoter: bla
   2399..2451    -  misc_feature   bom (fragment): basis of mobility region from pBR322
   2606..2985    +  enhancer       CMV enhancer: human cytomegalovirus immediate early enhancer
   2986..3189    +  promoter       CMV promoter: human cytomegalovirus (CMV) immediate early promoter
   3185..3218    +  LTR            5' LTR (truncated) (fragment): truncated 5' long terminal repeat (LTR) from HIV-1
   3234..3252    +  promoter       T7 promoter: promoter for bacteriophage T7 RNA polymerase
   3443..3952    +  CDS            PPP3R1: CANB1_BOVIN - Also known as CNA2, CNB. Experimental evidence at protein level: Swiss-Prot protein existence level 1. Regulatory subunit of calcineurin, a calcium-dependent, calmodulin stimulated protein phosphatase. Confers calcium sensitivity. From Bos taurus (Bovine).
   3960..4037    +  misc_feature   MCS (fragment): pBluescript multiple cloning site
   4041..4059    -  promoter       SP6 promoter: promoter for bacteriophage SP6 RNA polymerase
   4085..4309    +  polyA_signal   bGH poly(A) signal: bovine growth hormone polyadenylation signal
   4313..4334    +  promoter       SV40 promoter (fragment): SV40 enhancer and early promoter
   4355..4783    +  rep_origin     f1 ori (sequence partly withheld): f1 bacteriophage origin of replication; arrow indicates direction of (+) strand synthesis
   4869..4887    -  misc_feature   MCS (fragment): pUC18/19 multiple cloning site
   4896..5225    +  promoter       SV40 promoter: SV40 enhancer and early promoter
   5292..6083    +  CDS            neo: KKA2_KLEPN - Also known as kan, nptII. Experimental evidence at protein level: Swiss-Prot protein existence level 1. Resistance to kanamycin, neomycin, paromomycin, ribostamycin, butirosin and gentamicin B. From Klebsiella pneumoniae.
   6107..54      +  CDS            ble (fragment) (across the origin): BLE_KLEPN - Experimental evidence at protein level: Swiss-Prot protein existence level 1. Binding protein with a strong affinity to the bleomycin family of antibiotics. Binds to CL990; an antimitotic-antibiotic compound. From Klebsiella pneumoniae.
>Addgene plasmid #191965 | pcDNA3.1/Zeo-CnB | addgene full sequence | sequence record 379653 | Addgene NGS Result
ATGATCCTCCAGCGCGGGGATCTCATGCTGGAGTTCTTCGCCCACCCCAACTTGTTTATTGCAGCTTATA
ATGGTTACAAATAAAGCAATAGCATCACAAATTTCACAAATAAAGCATTTTTTTCACTGCATTCTAGTTG
TGGTTTGTCCAAACTCATCAATGTATCTTATCATGTCTGGATCCGTCGACCTCGAGAGCTTGGCGTAATC
ATGGTCATAGCTGTTTCCTGTGTGAAATTGTTATCCGCTCACAATTCCACACAACATACGAGCCGGAAGC
ATAAAGTGTAAAGCCTGGGGTGCCTAATGAGTGAGCTAACTCACATTAATTGCGTTGCGCTCACTGCCCG
CTTTCCAGTCGGGAAACCTGTCGTGCCAGCTGCATTAATGAATCGGCCAACGCGCGGGGAGAGGCGGTTT
GCGTATTGGGCGCTCTTCCGCTTCCTCGCTCACTGACTCGCTGCGCTCGGTCGTTCGGCTGCGGCGAGCG
GTATCAGCTCACTCAAAGGCGGTAATACGGTTATCCACAGAATCAGGGGATAACGCAGGAAAGAACATGT
GAGCAAAAGGCCAGCAAAAGGCCAGGAACCGTAAAAAGGCCGCGTTGCTGGCGTTTTTCCATAGGCTCCG
CCCCCCTGACGAGCATCACAAAAATCGACGCTCAAGTCAGAGGTGGCGAAACCCGACAGGACTATAAAGA
TACCAGGCGTTTCCCCCTGGAAGCTCCCTCGTGCGCTCTCCTGTTCCGACCCTGCCGCTTACCGGATACC
TGTCCGCCTTTCTCCCTTCGGGAAGCGTGGCGCTTTCTCATAGCTCACGCTGTAGGTATCTCAGTTCGGT
GTAGGTCGTTCGCTCCAAGCTGGGCTGTGTGCACGAACCCCCCGTTCAGCCCGACCGCTGCGCCTTATCC
GGTAACTATCGTCTTGAGTCCAACCCGGTAAGACACGACTTATCGCCACTGGCAGCAGCCACTGGTAACA
GGATTAGCAGAGCGAGGTATGTAGGCGGTGCTACAGAGTTCTTGAAGTGGTGGCCTAACTACGGCTACAC
TAGAAGAACAGTATTTGGTATCTGCGCTCTGCTGAAGCCAGTTACCTTCGGAAAAAGAGTTGGTAGCTCT
TGATCCGGCAAACAAACCACCGCTGGTAGCGGTGGTTTTTTTGTTTGCAAGCAGCAGATTACGCGCAGAA
AAAAAGGATCTCAAGAAGATCCTTTGATCTTTTCTACGGGGTCTGACGCTCAGTGGAACGAAAACTCACG
TTAAGGGATTTTGGTCATGAGATTATCAAAAAGGATCTTCACCTAGATCCTTTTAAATTAAAAATGAAGT
TTTAAATCAATCTAAAGTATATATGAGTAAACTTGGTCTGACAGTTACCAATGCTTAATCAGTGAGGCAC
CTATCTCAGCGATCTGTCTATTTCGTTCATCCATAGTTGCCTGACTCCCCGTCGTGTAGATAACTACGAT
ACGGGAGGGCTTACCATCTGGCCCCAGTGCTGCAATGATACCGCGAGACCCACGCTCACCGGCTCCAGAT
TTATCAGCAATAAACCAGCCAGCCGGAAGGGCCGAGCGCAGAAGTGGTCCTGCAACTTTATCCGCCTCCA
TCCAGTCTATTAATTGTTGCCGGGAAGCTAGAGTAAGTAGTTCGCCAGTTAATAGTTTGCGCAACGTTGT
TGCCATTGCTACAGGCATCGTGGTGTCACGCTCGTCGTTTGGTATGGCTTCATTCAGCTCCGGTTCCCAA
CGATCAAGGCGAGTTACATGATCCCCCATGTTGTGCAAAAAAGCGGTTAGCTCCTTCGGTCCTCCGATCG
TTGTCAGAAGTAAGTTGGCCGCAGTGTTATCACTCATGGTTATGGCAGCACTGCATAATTCTCTTACTGT
CATGCCATCCGTAAGATGCTTTTCTGTGACTGGTGAGTACTCAACCAAGTCATTCTGAGAATAGTGTATG
CGGCGACCGAGTTGCTCTTGCCCGGCGTCAATACGGGATAATACCGCGCCACATAGCAGAACTTTAAAAG
TGCTCATCATTGGAAAACGTTCTTCGGGGCGAAAACTCTCAAGGATCTTACCGCTGTTGAGATCCAGTTC
GATGTAACCCACTCGTGCACCCAACTGATCTTCAGCATCTTTTACTTTCACCAGCGTTTCTGGGTGAGCA
AAAACAGGAAGGCAAAATGCCGCAAAAAAGGGAATAAGGGCGACACGGAAATGTTGAATACTCATACTCT
TCCTTTTTCAATATTATTGAAGCATTTATCAGGGTTATTGTCTCATGAGCGGATACATATTTGAATGTAT
TTAGAAAAATAAACAAATAGGGGTTCCGCGCACATTTCCCCGAAAAGTGCCACCTGACGTCGACGGATCG
GGAGATCTCCCGATCCCCTATGGTGCACTCTCAGTACAATCTGCTCTGATGCCGCATAGTTAAGCCAGTA
TCTGCTCCCTGCTTGTGTGTTGGAGGTCGCTGAGTAGTGCGCGAGCAAAATTTAAGCTACAACAAGGCAA
GGCTTGACCGACAATTGCATGAAGAATCTGCTTAGGGTTAGGCGTTTTGCGCTGCTTCGCGATGTACGGG
CCAGATATACGCGTTGACATTGATTATTGACTAGTTATTAATAGTAATCAATTACGGGGTCATTAGTTCA
TAGCCCATATATGGAGTTCCGCGTTACATAACTTACGGTAAATGGCCCGCCTGGCTGACCGCCCAACGAC
CCCCGCCCATTGACGTCAATAATGACGTATGTTCCCATAGTAACGCCAATAGGGACTTTCCATTGACGTC
AATGGGTGGAGTATTTACGGTAAACTGCCCACTTGGCAGTACATCAAGTGTATCATATGCCAAGTACGCC
CCCTATTGACGTCAATGACGGTAAATGGCCCGCCTGGCATTATGCCCAGTACATGACCTTATGGGACTTT
CCTACTTGGCAGTACATCTACGTATTAGTCATCGCTATTACCATGGTGATGCGGTTTTGGCAGTACATCA
ATGGGCGTGGATAGCGGTTTGACTCACGGGGATTTCCAAGTCTCCACCCCATTGACGTCAATGGGAGTTT
GTTTTGGCACCAAAATCAACGGGACTTTCCAAAATGTCGTAACAACTCCGCCCCATTGACGCAAATGGGC
GGTAGGCGTGTACGGTGGGAGGTCTATATAAGCAGAGCTCTCTGGCTAACTAGAGAACCCACTGCTTACT
GGCTTATCGAAATTAATACGACTCACTATAGGGAGACCCAAGCTTGTCGACGGTACCCCGGGGAATTCGG
CAGATCCCGAGGTCCGACAGCGCCCGGCCCAGATCCCCACGCCTGCCAGGAGCAAGCCGAGAGCCAGCCG
GCCGGCGCACTCCGACTCCGAGCAGTCTCTGTCCTTCGACCCGAGCCCCGCGCCCTTTCCGGGACCCCTG
CCCCGCGGATCCATGGGAAATGAGGCAAGTTATCCTTTGGAAATGTGCTCACACTTTGATGCGGATGAAA
TTAAAAGGCTAGGAAAGAGATTTAAGAAGCTTGATTTGGACAATTCTGGTTCTTTGAGTGTGGAAGAGTT
CATGTCTCTGCCTGAGTTACAACAGAATCCTTTAGTACAGCGAGTAATAGATATATTCGACACAGATGGG
AATGGAGAAGTAGACTTTAAAGAATTCATTGAGGGCGTCTCTCAGTTCAGTGTCAAAGGAGATAAGGAGC
AGAAATTGAGGTTTGCTTTCCGTATCTATGACATGGATAAAGATGGCTATATTTCCAATGGGGAACTCTT
CCAGGTATTGAAGATGATGGTGGGGAACAATCTGAAAGATACACAGTTACAGCAAATTGTAGACAAAACC
ATAATAAATGCAGATAAGGATGGAGATGGAAGAATATCCTTTGAAGAATTCTGTGCTGTTGTAGGTGGCC
TAGATATCCACAAAAAGATGGTGGTAGATGTGTGAGAATTCTAGAACTAGTGGATCCCCCGGGCTGCAGG
AATTCGATATCAAGCTTATCGATACCGTCGACCTCGAGGGGGGGCCCTATTCTATAGTGTCACCTAAATG
CTAGAGCTCGCTGATCAGCCTCGACTGTGCCTTCTAGTTGCCAGCCATCTGTTGTTTGCCCCTCCCCCGT
GCCTTCCTTGACCCTGGAAGGTGCCACTCCCACTGTCCTTTCCTAATAAAATGAGGAAATTGCATCGCAT
TGTCTGAGTAGGTGTCATTCTATTCTGGGGGGTGGGGTGGGGCAGGACAGCAAGGGGGAGGATTGGGAAG
ACAATAGCAGGCATGCTGGGGATGCGGTGGGCTCTATGGCTTCTGAGGCGGAAAGAACCAGCTGGGGCTC
GAGGGGGGATCCCC
[124 nt withheld, positions 4355-4478]
C
[91 nt withheld, positions 4480-4570]
A
[49 nt withheld, positions 4572-4620]
CCTTTGACGTTGGAGTCCACGTTCTTT
[37 nt withheld, positions 4648-4684]
ACCCTATCTCGGTCTATTCTTTTGATTTATAAGGGATTTTGCCGATTTCGGCCTATTGGTTAAAAAATGA
GCTGATTTAACAAAAATTTAACGCGAATTTTAACAAAATATTAACGCTTACAATTTAAATATTTGCTTAT
ACAATCT
[37 nt withheld, positions 4832-4868]
GGGTACCGAGCTCGAATTCTGTGGAATGTGTGTCAGTTAGGGTGTGGAAAGTCCCCAGGCTCCCCAGCAG
GCAGAAGTATGCAAAGCATGCATCTCAATTAGTCAGCAACCAGGTGTGGAAAGTCCCCAGGCTCCCCAGC
AGGCAGAAGTATGCAAAGCATGCATCTCAATTAGTCAGCAACCATAGTCCCGCCCCTAACTCCGCCCATC
CCGCCCCTAACTCCGCCCAGTTCCGCCCATTCTCCGCCCCATGGCTGACTAATTTTTTTTATTTATGCAG
AGGCCGAGGCCGCCTCGGCCTCTGAGCTATTCCAGAAGTAGTGAGGAGGCTTTTTTGGAGGCCTAGGCTT
TTGCAAAAAGCTCCCGGGAGCTTGGATATCCATTTTCGGATCTGATCAAGAGACAGGATGAGGATCGTTT
CGCATGATTGAACAAGATGGATTGCACGCAGGTTCTCCGGCCGCTTGGGTGGAGAGGCTATTCGGCTATG
ACTGGGCACAACAGACAATCGGCTGCTCTGATGCCGCCGTGTTCCGGCTGTCAGCGCAGGGGCGCCCGGT
TCTTTTTGTCAAGACCGACCTGTCCGGTGCCCTGAATGAACTGCAGGACGAGGCAGCGCGGCTATCGTGG
CTGGCCACGACGGGCGTTCCTTGCGCAGCTGTGCTCGACGTTGTCACTGAAGCGGGAAGGGACTGGCTGC
TATTGGGCGAAGTGCCGGGGCAGGATCTCCTGTCATCTCACCTTGCTCCTGCCGAGAAAGTATCCATCAT
GGCTGATGCAATGCGGCGGCTGCATACGCTTGATCCGGCTACCTGCCCATTCGACCACCAAGCGAAACAT
CGCATCGAGCGAGCACGTACTCGGATGGAAGCCGGTCTTGTCGATCAGGATGATCTGGACGAAGAGCATC
AGGGGCTCGCGCCAGCCGAACTGTTCGCCAGGCTCAAGGCGCGCATGCCCGACGGCGAGGATCTCGTCGT
GACCCATGGCGATGCCTGCTTGCCGAATATCATGGTGGAAAATGGCCGCTTTTCTGGATTCATCGACTGT
GGCCGGCTGGGTGTGGCGGACCGCTATCAGGACATAGCGTTGGCTACCCGTGATATTGCTGAAGAGCTTG
GCGGCGAATGGGCTGACCGCTTCCTCGTGCTTTACGGTATCGCCGCTCCCGATTCGCAGCGCATCGCCTT
CTATCGCCTTCTTGACGAGTTCTTCTGAGCGGGACTCTGGGGTTCGAAATGACCGACCAAGCGACGCCCA
ACCTGCCATCACGAGATTTCGATTCCACCGCCGCCTTCTATGAAAGGTTGGGCTTCGGAATCGTTTTCCG
GGACGCCGGCTGG
